>Addgene plasmid #236773 | PB-TRE3G-TP53-CCRB | addgene full sequence | sequence record 473536 | Addgene NGS Result
ACTCTTCCTTTTTCAATATTATTGAAGCATTTATCAGGGTTATTGTCTCATGAGCGGATACATATTTGAA
TGTATTTAGAAAAATAAACAAATAGGGGTTCCGCGCACATTTCCCCGAAAAGTGCCACCTAAATTGTAAG
CGTTAATATTTTGTTAAAATTCGCGTTAAATTTTTGTTAAATCAGCTCATTTTTTAACCAATAGGCCGAA
ATCGGCAAAATCCCTTATAAATCAAAAGAATAGACCGAGATAGGGT
[37 nt withheld, positions 257-293]
AAAGAACGTGGACTCCAACGTCAAAGG
[49 nt withheld, positions 321-369]
T
[91 nt withheld, positions 371-461]
G
[124 nt withheld, positions 463-586]
CCCATTCGCCATTCAGGCTGCGCAACTGTTGGGAAGGGCGATCGGTGCGGGCCTCTTCGCTATTACGCCA
GCTGGCGAAAGGGGGATGTGCTGCAAGGCGATTAAGTTGGGTAACGCCAGGGTTTTCCCAGTCACGACGT
TGTAAAACGACGGCCAGTGAGCGCGCCTCGTTCATTCACGTTTTTGAACCCGTGGAGGACGGGCAGACTC
GCGGTGCAAATGTGTTTTACAGCGTGATGGAGCAGATGAAGATGCTCGACACGCTGCAGAACACGCAGCT
AGATTAACCCTAGAAAGATAATCATATTGTGACGTACGTTAAAGATAATCATGTGTAAAATTGACGCATG
TGTTTTATCGGTCTGTATATCGAGGTTTATTTATTAATTTGAATAGATATTAAGTTTTATTATATTTACA
CTTACATACTAATAATAAATTCAACAAACAATTTATTTATGTTTATTTATTTATTAAAAAAAACAAAAAC
TCAAAATTTCTTCTATAAAGTAACAAAACTTTTATGAGGGACAGCCCCCCCCCAAAGCCCCCAGGGATGT
AATTACGTCCCTCCCCCGCTAGGGGGCAGCAGCGAGCCGCCCGGGGCTCCGCTCCGGTCCGGCGCTCCCC
CCGCATCCCCGAGCCGGCAGCGTGCGGGGACAGCCCGGGCACGGGGAAGGTGGCACGGGATCGCTTTCCT
CTGAACGCTTCTCGCTGCTCTTTGAGCCTGCAGACACCTGGGGGGATACGGGGAAAAGGCCTCCACGGCC
CGATGAGGCCCTTTCGTCTTCACTCGAGGATCGCTGATATCTCCACCCCACAGTGGTTTACTCCCTATCA
GTGATAGAGAACGTATGAAGAGTTTACTCCCTATCAGTGATAGAGAACGTATGCAGACTTTACTCCCTAT
CAGTGATAGAGAACGTATAAGGAGTTTACTCCCTATCAGTGATAGAGAACGTATGACCAGTTTACTCCCT
ATCAGTGATAGAGAACGTATCTACAGTTTACTCCCTATCAGTGATAGAGAACGTATATCCAGTTTACTCC
CTATCAGTGATAGAGAACGTATAAGCTTTAGGCGTGTACGGTGGGCGCCTATAAAAGCAGAGCTCGTTTA
GTGAACCGTCAGATCGCCTGGAGCAATTCCACAACACTTTTGTCTTATACCAACTTTCCGTACCACTTCC
TACCCTCGTAAACTTAAGGTTAGGTGGTACGGGAATTCACC
[1179 nt withheld, positions 1818-2996]
TGATAAGATATCGTATACGATCCATTAGGCGCGGCCAATCAACCTCTGGATTACAAAATTTGTGAAAGAT
TGACTGGTATTCTTAACTATGTTGCTCCTTTTACGCTATGTGGATACGCTGCTTTAATGCCTTTGTATCA
TGCTATTGCTTCCCGTATGGCTTTCATTTTCTCCTCCTTGTATAAATCCTGGTTGCTGTCTCTTTATGAG
GAGTTGTGGCCCGTTGTCAGGCAACGTGGCGTGGTGTGCACTGTGTTTGCTGACGCAACCCCCACTGGTT
GGGGCATTGCCACCACCTGTCAGCTCCTTTCCGGGACTTTCGCTTTCCCCCTCCCTATTGCCACGGCGGA
ACTCATCGCCGCCTGCCTTGCCCGCTGCTGGACAGGGGCTCGGCTGTTGGGCACTGACAATTCCGTGGTG
TTGTCGGGGAAGCTGACGTCCTTTCCATGGCTGCTCGCCTGTGTTGCCACCTGGATTCTGCGCGGGACGT
CCTTCTGCTACGTCCCTTCGGCCCTCAATCCAGCGGACCTTCCTTCCCGCGGCCTGCTGCCGGCTCTGCG
GCCTCTTCCGCGTCTTCGCCTTCGCCCTCAGACGAGTCGGATCTCCCTTTGGGCCGCCTCCCCGCACCGG
TAAAGGCCGCAATCGATCGCCCACCCCAACTTGTTTATTGCAGCTTATAATGGTTACAAATAAAGCAATA
GCATCACAAATTTCACAAATAAAGCATTTTTTTCACTGCATTCTAGTTGTGGTTTGTCCAAACTCATCAA
TGTATCTTATCATGTCTGTATACGCACTAGTTATTAATAGTAATCAATTACGGGGTCATTAGTTCATAGC
CCATATATGGAGTTCCGCGTTACATAACTTACGGTAAATGGCCCGCCTGGCTGACCGCCCAACGACCCCC
GCCCATTGACGTCAATAATGACGTATGTTCCCATAGTAACGCCAATAGGGACTTTCCATTGACGTCAATG
GGTGGAGTATTTACGGTAAACTGCCCACTTGGCAGTACATCAAGTGTATCATATGCCAAGTACGCCCCCT
ATTGACGTCAATGACGGTAAATGGCCCGCCTGGCATTATGCCCAGTACATGACCTTATGGGACTTTCCTA
CTTGGCAGTACATCTACGTATTAGTCATCGCTATTACCATGGTCGAGGTGAGCCCCACGTTCTGCTTCAC
TCTCCCCATCTCCCCCCCCTCCCCACCCCCAATTTTGTATTTATTTATTTTTTAATTATTTTGTGCAGCG
ATGGGGGCGGGGGGGGGGGGGGCGCGCGCCAGGCGGGGSGGGGSGGGGSGRGGGGSGGGGSGGGGSGRGG
SGGRGAGGKGCGGCGGCAGCCAATCAGAGCGGCGCGCTCCGAAAGTTTCCTTTTATGGCGAGGCGGCGGC
GGCGGCGGCCCTATAAAAAGCGAAGCGCGCGGCGGGCGGGAGTCGCTGCGCGCTGCCTTCGCCCCGTGCC
CCGCTCCGCCGCCGCCTCGCGCCGCCCGCCCCGGCTCTGACTGACCGCGTTACTCCCACAGGTGAGCGGG
CGGGACGGCCCTTCTCCTCCGGGCTGTAATTAGCGCTTGGTTTAATGACGGCTTGTTTCTTTTCTGTGGC
TGCGTGAAAGCCTTGAGGGGCTCCGGGAGGGCCCTTTGTGCGGGGGGAGCGGCTCGGGGGGTGCGTGCGT
GTGTGTGTGCGTGGGGAGCGCCGCGTGCGGCTCCGCGCTGCCCGGCGGCTGTGAGCGCTGCGGGCGCGGC
GCGGGGCTTTGTGCGCTCCGCAGTGTGCGCGAGGGGAGCGCGGCCGGGGGCGGTGCCCCGCGGTGCGGGG
GGGGCTGCGAGGGGAACAAAGGCTGCGTGCGGGGTGTGTGCGTGGGGGGGTGAGCAGGGGGTGTGGGCGC
GTCGGTCGGGCTGCAACCCCCCCTGCACCCCCCTCCCCGAGTTGCTGAGCACGGCCCGGCTTCGGGTGCG
GGGCTCCGTACGGGGCGTGGCGCGGGGCTCGCCGTGCCGGGCGGGGGGTGGCGGCAGGTGGGGGTGCCGG
GCGGGGCGGGGCCGCCTCGGGCCGGGGRGGGCTCGGGGGAGGGGCGCGGCGGCCCCCGGAGCGCCGGCGG
CTGTCGAGGCGCGGCGAGCCGCAGCCATTGCCTTTTATGGTAATCGTGCGAGAGGGCGCAGGGACTTCCT
TTGTCCCAAATCTGTGCGGAGCCGAAATCTGGGAGGCGCCGCCGCACCCCCTCTAGCGGGCGCGGGGCGA
AGCGGTGCGGCGCCGGCAGGAAGGAAATGGGCGGGGAGGGCCTTCGTGCGTCGCCGCGCCGCCGTCCCCT
TCTCCCTCTCCAGCCTCGGGGCTGTCCGCGGGGGGACGGCTGCCTTCGGGGGGGACGGGGCAGGGCGGGG
TTCGGCTTCTGGCGTGTGACCGGCGGCTCTAGAGCCTCTGCTAACCATGTTCATGCCTTCTTCTTTTTCC
TACAGCTCCTGGGCAACGTGCTGGTTATTGTGCTGTCTCATCATTTTGGCAAAGAATTCCCTTAAGGTTA
CGCCACCATGGTGCCAAAGAAGAAGAGGAAAGTGGACCCCAAGAAAAAAAGAAAGGTTGATCCAAAAAAG
AAAAGAAAAGTACACGTGTCAACGCGTATGGTGAGCAAGGGCGAGGAGCTGTTCACCGGGGTGGTGCCCA
TCCTGGTCGAGCTGGACGGCGACGTAAACGGCCACAAGTTCAGCGTCCGCGGCGAGGGCGAGGGCGATGC
CACCAACGGCAAGCTGACCCTGAAGTTCATCTGCACCACCGGCAAGCTGCCCGTGCCCTGGCCCACCCTC
GTGACCACCTTCGGCTACGGCGTGGCCTGCTTCAGCCGCTACCCCGACCACATGAAGCAGCACGACTTCT
TCAAGTCCGCCATGCCCGAAGGCTACGTCCAGGAGCGCACCATCTCTTTCAAGGACGACGGTACCTACAA
GACCCGCGCCGAGGTGAAGTTCGAGGGCGACACCCTGGTGAACCGCATCGAGCTGAAGGGCATCGACTTC
AAGGAGGACGGCAACATCCTGGGGCACAAGCTGGAGTACAACTTCAACAGCCACAACGTCTATATCACGG
CCGACAAGCAGAAGAACGGCATCAAGGCTAACTTCAAGATCCGCCACAACGTTGAGGACGGCAGCGTGCA
GCTCGCCGACCACTACCAGCAGAACACCCCCATCGGCGACGGCCCCGTGCTGCTGCCCGACAACCACTAC
CTGAGCCATCAGTCCGCCCTGAGCAAAGACCCCAACGAGAAGCGCGATCACATGGTCCTGCTGGAGTTCG
TGACCGCCGCCGGGATTACACATGGCATGGACGAGCTGTACAAGGGATCTGGCGCCACGAACTTCTCTCT
GTTAAAACAAGCAGGAGACGTGGAAGAAAATCCCGGTCCGATGAGCCGGCTGGACAAGAGCAAAGTGATC
AACAGCGCCCTGGAACTGCTGAACGGCGTGGGCATCGAGGGCCTGACCACCCGGAAGCTGGCCCAGAAAC
TGGGCGTGGAACAGCCCACCCTGTACTGGCACGTGAAGAACAAGCGGGCCCTGCTGGACGCCCTGCCCAT
CGAGATGCTGGACCGGCACCACACCCACAGCTGCCCTCTGGAAGGCGAGAGCTGGCAGGACTTCCTGCGG
AACAACGCCAAGAGCTACAGATGCGCCCTGCTGAGCCACCGGGACGGCGCCAAAGTGCACCTGGGCACCA
GACCCACCGAGAAGCAGTACGAGACACTGGAAAACCAGCTGGCCTTCCTGTGCCAGCAGGGCTTCAGCCT
GGAAAACGCCCTGTACGCCCTGAGCGCCGTGGGCCACTTCACCCTGGGCTGCGTGCTGGAAGAACAGGAA
CACCAGGTCGCCAAAGAGGAAAGAGAGACACCCACCACCGACAGCATGCCCCCCCTGCTGAAGCAGGCCA
TCGAGCTGTTCGACAGACAGGGCGCCGAGCCCGCCTTCCTGTTCGGCCTGGAACTGATCATCTGCGGCCT
CGAGAAGCAGCTGAAGTGCGAGAGCGGCGGACCCACCGACGCCCTGGACGACTTCGACCTGGACATGCTG
CCCGCCGATGCCCTGGATGATTTTGATCTGGATATGCTCCCTGCTGACGCTCTCGATGACTTCGATCTCG
ATATGCTGCCAGGCTAAGTTAGATCTAATTCCGCCCCTCTCCCTCCCCCCCCCCTAACGTTACTGGCCGA
AGCCGCTTGGAATAAGGCCGGTGTGCGTTTGTCTATATGTTATTTTCCACCATATTGCCGTCTTTTGGCA
ATGTGAGGGCCCGGAAACCTGGCCCTGTCTTCTTGACGAGCATTCCTAGGGGTCTTTCCCCTCTCGCCAA
AGGAATGCAAGGTCTGTTGAATGTCGTGAAGGAAGCAGTTCCTCTGGAAGCTTCTTGAAGACAAACAACG
TCTGTAGCGACCCTTTGCAGGCAGCGGAACCCCCCACCTGGCGACAGGTGCCTCTGCGGCCAAAAGCCAC
GTGTATAAGATACACCTGCAAAGGCGGCACAACCCCAGTGCCACGTTGTGAGTTGGATAGTTGTGGAAAG
AGTCAAATGGCTCTCCTCAAGCGTATTCAACAAGGGGCTGAAGGATGCCCAGAAGGTACCCCATTGTATG
GGATCTGATCTGGGGCCTCGGTGCACATGCTTTACATGTGTTTAGTCGAGGTTAAAAAAACGTCTAGGCC
CCCCGAACCACGGGGACGTGGTTTTCCTTTGAAAAACACGATGATAATATGGCCACAACCATGGCCAAGC
CTTTGTCTCAAGAAGAATCCACCCTCATTGAAAGAGCAACGGCTACAATCAACAGCATCCCCATCTCTGA
AGACTACAGCGTCGCCAGCGCAGCTCTCTCTAGCGACGGCCGCATCTTCACTGGTGTCAATGTATATCAT
TTTACTGGGGGACCTTGTGCAGAACTCGTGGTGCTGGGCACTGCTGCTGCTGCGGCAGCTGGCAACCTGA
CTTGTATCGTCGCGATCGGAAATGAGAACAGGGGCATCTTGAGCCCCTGCGGACGGTGCCGACAGGTGCT
TCTCGATCTGCATCCTGGGATCAAAGCCATAGTGAAGGACAGTGATGGACAGCCGACGGCAGTTGGGATT
CGTGAATTGCTGCCCTCTGGTTATGTGTGGGAGGGCTAAGTCGAGCCTCTAGAGTTATCTAGAGCTCGCT
GATCAGCCTCGACTGTGCCTTCTAGTTGCCAGCCATCTGTTGTTTGCCCCTCCCCCGTGCCTTCCTTGAC
CCTGGAAGGTGCCACTCCCACTGTCCTTTCCTAATAAAATGAGGAAATTGCATCGCATTGTCTGAGTAGG
TGTCATTCTATTCTGGGGGGTGGGGTGGGGCAGGACAGCAAGGGGGAGGATTGGGAAGACAATAGCAGGC
ATGCTGGGGATGCGGTGGGCTCTATGGCTTCTGAGGCGGAAGTCAACCAGGTTGCAGGGTTTCCTGTCCT
CACAGGAACGAAGTCCCTAAAGAAACAGTGGCAGCCAGGTTTAGCCCCGGAATTGACTGGATTCCTTTTT
TAGGGCCCATTGGTATGGCTTTTTCCCCGTATCCCCCCAGGTGTCTGCAGGCTCAAAGAGCAGCGAGAAG
CGTTCAGAGGAAAGCGATCCCGTGCCACCTTCCCCGTGCCCGGGCTGTCCCCGCACGCTGCCGGCTCGGG
GATGCGGGGGGAGCGCCGGACCGGAGCGGAGCCCCGGGCGGCTCGCTGCTGCCCCCTAGCGGGGGAGGGA
CGTAATTACATCCCTGGGGGCTTTGGGGGGGGGCTGTCCCTGATATCTATAACAAGAAAATATATATATA
ATAAGTTATCACGTAAGTAGAACATGAAATAACAATATAATTATCGTATGAGTTAAATCTTAAAAGTCAC
GTAAAAGATAATCATGCGTCATTTTGACTCACGCGGTCGTTATAGTTCAAAATCAGTGACACTTACCGCA
TTGACAAGCACGCCTCACGGGAGCTCCAAGCGGCGACTGAGATGTCCTAAATGCACAGCGACGGATTCGC
GCTATTTAGAAAGAGAGAGCAATATTTCAAGAATGCATGCGTCAATTTTACGCAGACTATCTTTCTAGGG
TTAATCTAGCTGCATCAGGATCATATCGTCGGGTCTTTTTTCCGGCTCAGTCATCGCCCAAGCTGGCGCT
ATCTGGGCATCGGGGAGGAAGAAGCCCGTGCCTTTTCCCGCGAGGTTGAAGCGGCATGGAAAGAGTTTGC
CGAGGATGACTGCTGCTGCATTGACGTTGAGCGAAAACGCACGTTTACCATGATGATTCGGGAAGGTGTG
GCCATGCACGCCTTTAACGGTGAACTGTTCGTTCAGGCCACCTGGGATACCAGTTCGTCGCGGCTTTTCC
GGACACAGTTCCGGATGGTCAGCCCGAAGCGCATCAGCAACCCGAACAATACCGGCGACAGCCGGAACTG
CCGTGCCGGTGTGCAGATTAATGACAGCGGTGCGGCGCTGGGATATTACGTCAGCGAGGACGGGTATCCT
GGCTGGATGCCGCAGAAATGGACATGGATACCCCGTGAGTTACCCGGCGGGCGCGCTTGGCGTAATCATG
GTCATAGCTGTTTCCTGTGTGAAATTGTTATCCGCTCACAATTCCACACAACATACGAGCCGGAAGCATA
AAGTGTAAAGCCTGGGGTGCCTAATGAGTGAGCTAACTCACATTAATTGCGTTGCGCTCACTGCCCGCTT
TCCAGTCGGGAAACCTGTCGTGCCAGCTGCATTAATGAATCGGCCAACGCGCGGGGAGAGGCGGTTTGCG
TATTGGGCGCTCTTCCGCTTCCTCGCTCACTGACTCGCTGCGCTCGGTCGTTCGGCTGCGGCGAGCGGTA
TCAGCTCACTCAAAGGCGGTAATACGGTTATCCACAGAATCAGGGGATAACGCAGGAAAGAACATGTGAG
CAAAAGGCCAGCAAAAGGCCAGGAACCGTAAAAAGGCCGCGTTGCTGGCGTTTTTCCATAGGCTCCGCCC
CCCTGACGAGCATCACAAAAATCGACGCTCAAGTCAGAGGTGGCGAAACCCGACAGGACTATAAAGATAC
CAGGCGTTTCCCCCTGGAAGCTCCCTCGTGCGCTCTCCTGTTCCGACCCTGCCGCTTACCGGATACCTGT
CCGCCTTTCTCCCTTCGGGAAGCGTGGCGCTTTCTCATAGCTCACGCTGTAGGTATCTCAGTTCGGTGTA
GGTCGTTCGCTCCAAGCTGGGCTGTGTGCACGAACCCCCCGTTCAGCCCGACCGCTGCGCCTTATCCGGT
AACTATCGTCTTGAGTCCAACCCGGTAAGACACGACTTATCGCCACTGGCAGCAGCCACTGGTAACAGGA
TTAGCAGAGCGAGGTATGTAGGCGGTGCTACAGAGTTCTTGAAGTGGTGGCCTAACTACGGCTACACTAG
AAGAACAGTATTTGGTATCTGCGCTCTGCTGAAGCCAGTTACCTTCGGAAAAAGAGTTGGTAGCTCTTGA
TCCGGCAAACAAACCACCGCTGGTAGCGGTGGTTTTTTTGTTTGCAAGCAGCAGATTACGCGCAGAAAAA
AAGGATCTCAAGAAGATCCTTTGATCTTTTCTACGGGGTCTGACGCTCAGTGGAACGAAAACTCACGTTA
AGGGATTTTGGTCATGAGATTATCAAAAAGGATCTTCACCTAGATCCTTTTAAATTAAAAATGAAGTTTT
AAATCAATCTAAAGTATATATGAGTAAACTTGGTCTGACAGTTACCAATGCTTAATCAGTGAGGCACCTA
TCTCAGCGATCTGTCTATTTCGTTCATCCATAGTTGCCTGACTCCCCGTCGTGTAGATAACTACGATACG
GGAGGGCTTACCATCTGGCCCCAGTGCTGCAATGATACCGCGAGACCCACGCTCACCGGCTCCAGATTTA
TCAGCAATAAACCAGCCAGCCGGAAGGGCCGAGCGCAGAAGTGGTCCTGCAACTTTATCCGCCTCCATCC
AGTCTATTAATTGTTGCCGGGAAGCTAGAGTAAGTAGTTCGCCAGTTAATAGTTTGCGCAACGTTGTTGC
CATTGCTACAGGCATCGTGGTGTCACGCTCGTCGTTTGGTATGGCTTCATTCAGCTCCGGTTCCCAACGA
TCAAGGCGAGTTACATGATCCCCCATGTTGTGCAAAAAAGCGGTTAGCTCCTTCGGTCCTCCGATCGTTG
TCAGAAGTAAGTTGGCCGCAGTGTTATCACTCATGGTTATGGCAGCACTGCATAATTCTCTTACTGTCAT
GCCATCCGTAAGATGCTTTTCTGTGACTGGTGAGTACTCAACCAAGTCATTCTGAGAATAGTGTATGCGG
CGACCGAGTTGCTCTTGCCCGGCGTCAATACGGGATAATACCGCGCCACATAGCAGAACTTTAAAAGTGC
TCATCATTGGAAAACGTTCTTCGGGGCGAAAACTCTCAAGGATCTTACCGCTGTTGAGATCCAGTTCGAT
GTAACCCACTCGTGCACCCAACTGATCTTCAGCATCTTTTACTTTCACCAGCGTTTCTGGGTGAGCAAAA
ACAGGAAGGCAAAATGCCGCAAAAAAGGGAATAAGGGCGACACGGAAATGTTGAATACTCAT
Features (pLannotate 1.2.2; 24 found; start..end, strand, type, name):
      1..105     -  promoter       AmpR promoter: bla
    158..586     -  rep_origin     f1 ori (sequence partly withheld): f1 bacteriophage origin of replication; arrow indicates direction of (+) strand synthesis
    591..746     -  CDS            lacZα (fragment): LacZα fragment of β-galactosidase; lacZ fragment
    748..867     +  CDS            B (fragment): PORTL_LAMBD - Experimental evidence at protein level: Swiss-Prot protein existence level 1. Forms the portal vertex of the capsid (PubMed:6228056, PubMed:6232391). This portal plays critical roles in head assembly, genome packaging, neck/tail attachment, and genome ejection (Probable). The portal protein multimerizes as a single ring-shaped homododecamer arranged around a central channel (PubMed:6232391). Binds to the terminase subunits to form the packaging machine (PubMed:7799432). From Escherichia phage lambda (Bacteriophage lambda).
   1412..1788    +  promoter       TRE3G promoter: 3rd-generation Tet-responsive promoter that can be activated by binding of Tet-On® 3G
   1818..2999    +  CDS            p53 (sequence partly withheld): human tumor suppressor protein that is often mutated in cancers; Homo sapiens TP53; responds to cellular stresses to regulate the expression of target genes
   3033..3621    +  misc_feature   WPRE: woodchuck hepatitis virus posttranscriptional regulatory element
   3654..3775    +  polyA_signal   SV40 poly(A) signal: SV40 polyadenylation signal
   3854..4157    +  enhancer       CMV enhancer: human cytomegalovirus immediate early enhancer
   4159..4434    +  promoter       chicken β-actin promoter: No description available
   4435..5451    +  intron         chimeric intron: chimera between introns from chicken β-actin and rabbit β-globin
   5614..6330    +  CDS            Clover: Clover is a basic (constitutively fluorescent) green/yellow fluorescent protein published in 2012, derived from Aequorea victoria. It is reported to be a rapidly-maturing weak dimer with high acid sensitivity.
   6340..6395    +  CDS            P2A (fragment): 2A peptide from porcine teschovirus-1 polyprotein Eukaryotic ribosomes fail to insert a peptide bond between the Gly and Pro residues, yielding separate polypeptides.
   6397..7014    +  CDS            tetR: TETR2_ECOLX - Experimental evidence at protein level: Swiss-Prot protein existence level 1. TetR is the repressor of the tetracycline resistance element; its N-terminal region forms a helix-turn-helix structure and binds DNA. Binding of tetracycline to TetR reduces the repressor affinity for the tetracycline resistance gene (tetA) promoter operator sites. From Escherichia coli.
   7271..7733    +  misc_feature   IRES: internal ribosome entry site (IRES) of the encephalomyocarditis virus (EMCV)
   7747..8145    +  CDS            BSD: blasticidin S deaminase; Aspergillus terreus BSD; confers resistance to blasticidin
   8189..8413    +  polyA_signal   bGH poly(A) signal: bovine growth hormone polyadenylation signal
   9096..9563    +  CDS            B (fragment): PORTL_LAMBD - Experimental evidence at protein level: Swiss-Prot protein existence level 1. Forms the portal vertex of the capsid (PubMed:6228056, PubMed:6232391). This portal plays critical roles in head assembly, genome packaging, neck/tail attachment, and genome ejection (Probable). The portal protein multimerizes as a single ring-shaped homododecamer arranged around a central channel (PubMed:6232391). Binds to the terminase subunits to form the packaging machine (PubMed:7799432). From Escherichia phage lambda (Bacteriophage lambda).
   9599..9621    -  protein_bind   lac operator (fragment): The lac repressor binds to the lac operator to inhibit transcription in E. coli. This inhibition can be relieved by adding lactose or isopropyl-β-D-thiogalactopyranoside (IPTG). lac repressor encoded by lacI
   9625..9655    -  promoter       lac promoter: promoter for the E. coli lac operon
   9670..9691    -  protein_bind   CAP binding site: CAP binding activates transcription in the presence of cAMP. E. coli catabolite activator protein
   9704..9796    -  CDS            lacI (fragment): lac repressor; lacI; The lac repressor binds to the lac operator to inhibit transcription in E. coli. This inhibition can be relieved by adding lactose or isopropyl-β-D-thiogalactopyranoside (IPTG).
   9979..10567   -  rep_origin     ori: high-copy-number ColE1/pMB1/pBR322/pUC origin of replication
  10738..11598   -  CDS            AmpR: β-lactamase; bla; confers resistance to ampicillin, carbenicillin, and related antibiotics
