[The description below was written by a language model from this plasmid's Addgene catalogue record and pLannotate feature annotations shown in this document.]
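Description:
PB-TRE3G-TP53-CCRB is a piggyBac transposon plasmid for doxycycline-inducible expression of human TP53 in mammalian cells, built by inserting the TP53 coding sequence into the synthetic PB-TRE3G-CCRB backbone by ligation-independent cloning. In bacteria it is maintained as a high-copy plasmid through a ColE1/pUC-type origin with ampicillin resistance, and it also carries an f1 origin and remnants of a lacZα/lac promoter cloning region. The annotated feature table does not call out the piggyBac terminal repeats. The short segments flanking the cargo that the software matched to a phage lambda protein are probably annotation artefacts, and the record does not say what they are.

The cargo consists of two expression units in the same orientation. In the first, the third-generation Tet-responsive TRE3G promoter drives full-length TP53, followed by a WPRE to enhance transcript expression and an SV40 polyadenylation signal. The depositor notes that the insert carries the common rs1042522 polymorphism, giving arginine rather than proline at residue 72. The second unit uses the CAG promoter (CMV enhancer, chicken β-actin promoter and chimeric intron) to constitutively express nuclear-localized Clover, a P2A self-cleaving peptide, the rtTA transactivator (annotated through its TetR-derived portion), then an EMCV IRES and blasticidin S deaminase, ending in a bGH polyadenylation signal.

One construct thus supplies the inducible gene, its transactivator, a green fluorescent marker and blasticidin selection. When co-delivered with piggyBac transposase, it should integrate stably into the genome and allow TP53 induction on demand. The associated publication concerns signalling homeostasis in human primed pluripotent stem cells.
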