Addgene plasmid #236773: PB-TRE3G-TP53-CCRB
Purpose: A piggybac-based cloning vector containing TRE3G promoter-driven full-length TP53 and CAG promoter-driven nuclear-localized Clover-P2A-rtTA-IRES-BSD.
Depositing lab: Kazutoshi Takahashi. Depositing organization: Kyoto University, Center for iPS Cell Research and Application. Publication: EIF3D safeguards the homeostasis of key signaling pathways in human primed pluripotency. Okubo C, Nakamura M, Sato M, Shichino Y, Mito M, Takashima Y, Iwasaki S, Takahashi K. Sci Adv. 2025 Apr 11;11(15):eadq5484. doi: 10.1126/sciadv.adq5484. Epub 2025 Apr 9. PubMed 40203091.
Backbone
  Vector backbone: PB-TRE3G-CCRB
  Backbone manufacturer: Synthetic
  Backbone size w/o insert (bp): 10420
  Total vector size (bp): 11602
  Vector type: Mammalian Expression ; PiggyBac
  Selectable markers: Blasticidin
Growth in bacteria
  Bacterial resistance: Ampicillin, 100 μg/mL
  Growth temperature: 37°C
  Growth strain: DH5alpha
  Copy number: High Copy
Gene/Insert
  Gene/Insert name: TP53
  Species: H. sapiens (human)
  Insert size (bp): 1182
  GenBank ID: NM_000546.6
  Entrez Gene: TP53 (a.k.a. BCC7, BMFS5, LFS1, P53, TRP53)
  Promoter: TRE3G promoter
  Cloning method: Ligation Independent Cloning
  Sequencing primers: 5′ TTAGTGAACCGTCAGATCGCCT
Terms and licenses: Academic/Nonprofit Terms; Industry Terms: Not Available to Industry
Depositor comments: The C to G SNP (rs1042522) in the in TP53 insert makes the coding amino acid change from proline to arginine (p.P72R). This SNP is common in all world populations.
How to cite: PB-TRE3G-TP53-CCRB was a gift from Kazutoshi Takahashi (Addgene plasmid # 236773 ; http://n2t.net/addgene:236773 ; RRID:Addgene_236773)
